>Addgene plasmid #42197 | Fz4-GFP | addgene full sequence | sequence record 406221 | Addgene NGS Result
TTGTTATTAATAGTAATCAATTACGGGGTCATTAGTTCATAGCCCATATATGGAGTTCCGCGTTACATAA
CTTACGGTAAATGGCCCGCCTGGCTGACCGCCCAACGACCCCCGCCCATTGACGTCAATAATGACGTATG
TTCCCATAGTAACGCCAATAGGGACTTTCCATTGACGTCAATGGGTGGAGTATTTACGGTAAACTGCCCA
CTTGGCAGTACATCAAGTGTATCATATGCCAAGTACGCCCCCTATTGACGTCAATGACGGTAAATGGCCC
GCCTGGCATTATGCCCAGTACATGACCTTATGGGACTTTCCTACTTGGCAGTACATCTACGTATTAGTCA
TCGCTATTACCATGGTGATGCGGTTTTGGCAGTACATCAATGGGCGTGGATAGCGGTTTGACTCACGGGG
ATTTCCAAGTCTCCACCCCATTGACGTCAATGGGAGTTTGTTTTGGCACCAAAATCAACGGGACTTTCCA
AAATGTCGTAACAACTCCGCCCCATTGACGCAAATGGGCGGTAGGCGTGTACGGTGGGAGGTCTATATAA
GCAGAGCTGGTTTAGTGAACCGTCAGATCCGCTAGCGCTACCGGACTCAGATCTCGAGCTCAAGCTTCGA
ATTCCCCGGGGATCCACCATGGCCTGGCCGGGCACAGGGCCGAGCAGCCGGGGGGCGCCTGGAGGCGTCG
GGCTCAGGCTGGGGCTGCTGCTGCAGTTCCTCCTGCTCCTGCGGCCGACACTGGGGTTCGGGGACGAGGA
GGAGCGGCGCTGCGACCCCATCCGCATCGCCATGTGCCAGAACCTCGGCTACAACGTGACCAAGATGCCC
AACTTAGTGGGACACGAGCTGCAGACAGACGCCGAGCTGCAGCTGACAACTTTCACGCCGCTCATCCAGT
ACGGCTGCTCCAGCCAGCTGCAGTTCTTCCTTTGTTCGGTTTATGTGCCAATGTGCACAGAGAAGATCAA
CATCCCCATCGGCCCGTGCGGTGGCATGTGCCTTTCAGTCAAGAGACGCTGTGAACCAGTCCTGAGAGAA
TTTGGGTTTGCCTGGCCCGACACCCTGAACTGCAGCAAGTTCCCGCCCCAGAACGACCACAACCACATGT
GCATGGAAGGACCAGGTGATGAAGAGGTTCCCTTGCCCCACAAGACTCCCATCCAGCCCGGGGAAGAGTG
CCACTCCGTGGGAAGCAATTCTGATCAGTACATCTGGGTGAAGAGGAGCCTGAACTGTGTTCTCAAGTGT
GGCTACGATGCTGGCTTGTACAGCCGCTCAGCTAAGGAGTTCACGGATATTTGGATGGCTGTGTGGGCCA
GCCTCTGCTTCATCTCCACCACCTTCACCGTGCTGACCTTCCTGATTGATTCATCCAGGTTTTCTTACCC
TGAGCGCCCCATCATATTTCTCAGTATGTGCTATAATATTTATAGCATTGCTTATATTGTTCGGCTGACT
GTAGGCCGGGAAAGGATATCCTGTGATTTTGAAGAGGCGGCAGAGCCCGTTCTCATCCAAGAAGGACTTA
AGAACACAGGATGTGCAATAATTTTCTTGCTGATGTACTTTTTTGGAATGGCCAGCTCCATTTGGTGGGT
TATTCTGACACTCACTTGGTTTTTGGCAGCCGGACTCAAGTGGGGTCATGAAGCCATTGAAATGCACAGT
TCTTATTTCCACATCGCAGCCTGGGCTATTCCCGCAGTGAAAACCATTGTCATCTTGATTATGAGACTAG
TGGATGCCGATGAACTGACTGGCTTGTGCTATGTTGGGAACCAAAACCTAGATGCCCTCACTGGCTTTGT
GGTGGCTCCTCTCTTTACGTATTTGGTGATTGGAACGCTGTTCATTGCGGCGGGTTTGGTGGCCTTATTC
AAAATTCGGTCCAATCTTCAAAAAGACGGGACAAAGACAGACAAGTTGGAAAGGCTAATGGTCAAGATCG
GGGTCTTCTCAGTACTGTACACGGTTCCTGCAACCTGTGTGATTGCCTGTTATTTCTATGAAATCTCAAA
CTGGGCACTCTTTCGATATTCTGCAGATGACTCAAACATGGCAGTTGAAATGTTGAAAATTTTTATGTCT
TTGCTCGTGGGCATCACTTCAGGCATGTGGATTTGGTCTGCCAAAACTCTTCACACGTGGCAAAAGTGTT
CTAACCGATTGGTGAATTCTGGGAAGGTAAAGAGAGAGAAGAGGGGGAATGGTTGGGTGAAGCCAGGAAA
AGGCAACGAGACTGTGGTAGGGATCCACCGGCCGGTCGCCACCATGGTGAGCAAGGGCGAGGAGCTGTTC
ACCGGGGTGGTGCCCATCCTGGTCGAGCTGGACGGCGACGTAAACGGCCACAAGTTCAGCGTGTCCGGCG
AGGGCGAGGGCGATGCCACCTACGGCAAGCTGACCCTGAAGTTCATCTGCACCACCGGCAAGCTGCCCGT
GCCCTGGCCCACCCTCGTGACCACCCTGACCTACGGCGTGCAGTGCTTCAGCCGCTACCCCGACCACATG
AAGCAGCACGACTTCTTCAAGTCCGCCATGCCCGAAGGCTACGTCCAGGAGCGCACCATCTTCTTCAAGG
ACGACGGCAACTACAAGACCCGCGCCGAGGTGAAGTTCGAGGGCGACACCCTGGTGAACCGCATCGAGCT
GAAGGGCATCGACTTCAAGGAGGACGGCAACATCCTGGGGCACAAGCTGGAGTACAACTACAACAGCCAC
AACGTCTATATCATGGCCGACAAGCAGAAGAACGGCATCAAGGTGAACTTCAAGATCCGCCACAACATCG
AGGACGGCAGCGTGCAGCTCGCCGACCACTACCAGCAGAACACCCCCATCGGCGACGGCCCCGTGCTGCT
GCCCGACAACCACTACCTGAGCACCCAGTCCGCCCTGAGCAAAGACCCCAACGAGAAGCGCGATCACATG
GTCCTGCTGGAGTTCGTGACCGCCGCCGGGATCACTCTCGGCATGGACGAGCTGTACAAGTAAAGCGGCC
GCGACTCTAGATCATAATCAGCCATACCACATTTGTAGAGGTTTTACTTGCTTTAAAAAACCTCCCACAC
CTCCCCCTGAACCTGAAACATAAAATGAATGCAATTGTTGTTGTTAACTTGTTTATTGCAGCTTATAATG
GTTACAAATAAAGCAATAGCATCACAAATTTCACAAATAAAGCATTTTTTTCACTGCATTCTAGTTGTGG
TTTGTCCAAACTCATCAATGTATCTTAAGGCGTAAATTGTAAGCGTTAATATTTTGTTAAAATTCGCGTT
AAATTTTTGTTAAATCAGCTCATTTTTTAACCAATAGGCCGAAATCGGCAAAATCCCTTATAAATCAAAA
GAATAGACCGAGATAGGGT
[37 nt withheld, positions 3380-3416]
AAAGAACGTGGACTCCAACGTCAAAGG
[49 nt withheld, positions 3444-3492]
T
[91 nt withheld, positions 3494-3584]
G
[124 nt withheld, positions 3586-3709]
CAGGTGGCACTTTTCGGGGAAATGTGCGCGGAACCCCTATTTGTTTATTTTTCTAAATACATTCAAATAT
GTATCCGCTCATGAGACAATAACCCTGATAAATGCTTCAATAATATTGAAAAAGGAAGAGTCCTGAGGCG
GAAAGAACCAGCTGTGGAATGTGTGTCAGTTAGGGTGTGGAAAGTCCCCAGGCTCCCCAGCAGGCAGAAG
TATGCAAAGCATGCATCTCAATTAGTCAGCAACCAGGTGTGGAAAGTCCCCAGGCTCCCCAGCAGGCAGA
AGTATGCAAAGCATGCATCTCAATTAGTCAGCAACCATAGTCCCGCCCCTAACTCCGCCCATCCCGCCCC
TAACTCCGCCCAGTTCCGCCCATTCTCCGCCCCATGGCTGACTAATTTTTTTTATTTATGCAGAGGCCGA
GGCCGCCTCGGCCTCTGAGCTATTCCAGAAGTAGTGAGGAGGCTTTTTTGGAGGCCTAGGCTTTTGCAAA
GATCGATCAAGAGACAGGATGAGGATCGTTTCGCATGATTGAACAAGATGGATTGCACGCAGGTTCTCCG
GCCGCTTGGGTGGAGAGGCTATTCGGCTATGACTGGGCACAACAGACAATCGGCTGCTCTGATGCCGCCG
TGTTCCGGCTGTCAGCGCAGGGGCGCCCGGTTCTTTTTGTCAAGACCGACCTGTCCGGTGCCCTGAATGA
ACTGCAAGACGAGGCAGCGCGGCTATCGTGGCTGGCCACGACGGGCGTTCCTTGCGCAGCTGTGCTCGAC
GTTGTCACTGAAGCGGGAAGGGACTGGCTGCTATTGGGCGAAGTGCCGGGGCAGGATCTCCTGTCATCTC
ACCTTGCTCCTGCCGAGAAAGTATCCATCATGGCTGATGCAATGCGGCGGCTGCATACGCTTGATCCGGC
TACCTGCCCATTCGACCACCAAGCGAAACATCGCATCGAGCGAGCACGTACTCGGATGGAAGCCGGTCTT
GTCGATCAGGATGATCTGGACGAAGAGCATCAGGGGCTCGCGCCAGCCGAACTGTTCGCCAGGCTCAAGG
CGAGCATGCCCGACGGCGAGGATCTCGTCGTGACCCATGGCGATGCCTGCTTGCCGAATATCATGGTGGA
AAATGGCCGCTTTTCTGGATTCATCGACTGTGGCCGGCTGGGTGTGGCGGACCGCTATCAGGACATAGCG
TTGGCTACCCGTGATATTGCTGAAGAGCTTGGCGGCGAATGGGCTGACCGCTTCCTCGTGCTTTACGGTA
TCGCCGCTCCCGATTCGCAGCGCATCGCCTTCTATCGCCTTCTTGACGAGTTCTTCTGAGCGGGACTCTG
GGGTTCGAAATGACCGACCAAGCGACGCCCAACCTGCCATCACGAGATTTCGATTCCACCGCCGCCTTCT
ATGAAAGGTTGGGCTTCGGAATCGTTTTCCGGGACGCCGGCTGGATGATCCTCCAGCGCGGGGATCTCAT
GCTGGAGTTCTTCGCCCACCCTAGGGGGAGGCTAACTGAAACACGGAAGGAGACAATACCGGAAGGAACC
CGCGCTATGACGGCAATAAAAAGACAGAATAAAACGCACGGTGTTGGGTCGTTTGTTCATAAACGCGGGG
TTCGGTCCCAGGGCTGGCACTCTGTCGATACCCCACCGAGACCCCATTGGGGCCAATACGCCCGCGTTTC
TTCCTTTTCCCCACCCCACCCCCCAAGTTCGGGTGAAGGCCCAGGGCTCGCAGCCAACGTCGGGGCGGCA
GGCCCTGCCATAGCCTCAGGTTACTCATATATACTTTAGATTGATTTAAAACTTCATTTTTAATTTAAAA
GGATCTAGGTGAAGATCCTTTTTGATAATCTCATGACCAAAATCCCTTAACGTGAGTTTTCGTTCCACTG
AGCGTCAGACCCCGTAGAAAAGATCAAAGGATCTTCTTGAGATCCTTTTTTTCTGCGCGTAATCTGCTGC
TTGCAAACAAAAAAACCACCGCTACCAGCGGTGGTTTGTTTGCCGGATCAAGAGCTACCAACTCTTTTTC
CGAAGGTAACTGGCTTCAGCAGAGCGCAGATACCAAATACTGTTCTTCTAGTGTAGCCGTAGTTAGGCCA
CCACTTCAAGAACTCTGTAGCACCGCCTACATACCTCGCTCTGCTAATCCTGTTACCAGTGGCTGCTGCC
AGTGGCGATAAGTCGTGTCTTACCGGGTTGGACTCAAGACGATAGTTACCGGATAAGGCGCAGCGGTCGG
GCTGAACGGGGGGTTCGTGCACACAGCCCAGCTTGGAGCGAACGACCTACACCGAACTGAGATACCTACA
GCGTGAGCTATGAGAAAGCGCCACGCTTCCCGAAGGGAGAAAGGCGGACAGGTATCCGGTAAGCGGCAGG
GTCGGAACAGGAGAGCGCACGAGGGAGCTTCCAGGGGGAAACGCCTGGTATCTTTATAGTCCTGTCGGGT
TTCGCCACCTCTGACTTGAGCGTCGATTTTTGTGATGCTCGTCAGGGGGGCGGAGCCTATGGAAAAACGC
CAGCAACGCGGCCTTTTTACGGTTCCTGGCCTTTTGCTGGCCTTTTGCTCACATGTTCTTTCCTGCGTTA
TCCCCTGATTCTGTGGATAACCGTATTACCGCCATGCAT
Features (pLannotate 1.2.2; 15 found; start..end, strand, type, name):
     61..364     +  enhancer       CMV enhancer: human cytomegalovirus immediate early enhancer
    365..568     +  promoter       CMV promoter: human cytomegalovirus (CMV) immediate early promoter
    591..634     +  misc_feature   MCS (fragment): multiple cloning site
    649..2259    +  CDS            Fzd4: FZD4_MOUSE - Experimental evidence at protein level: Swiss-Prot protein existence level 1. Receptor for Wnt proteins (PubMed:10097073). Most frizzled receptors are coupled to the beta-catenin (CTNNB1) canonical signaling pathway, which leads to the activation of disheveled proteins, inhibition of GSK-3 kinase, nuclear accumulation of beta-catenin (CTNNB1) and activation of Wnt target genes (PubMed:19837033). Plays a critical role in retinal vascularization by acting as a receptor for Wnt proteins and norrin (NDP) (PubMed:19837033). In retina, it can be activated by Wnt protein-binding and also
   2284..3003    +  CDS            EGFP: the original enhanced GFP (Yang et al., 1996) mammalian codon-optimized
   3020..3103    +  CDS            large T antigen (fragment): large T antigen from SV40 (simian virus 40)
   3126..3247    +  polyA_signal   SV40 poly(A) signal: SV40 polyadenylation signal
   3281..3709    -  rep_origin     f1 ori (sequence partly withheld): f1 bacteriophage origin of replication; arrow indicates direction of (+) strand synthesis
   3736..3840    +  promoter       AmpR promoter: bla
   3842..4199    +  promoter       SV40 promoter: SV40 enhancer and early promoter
   4234..5028    +  CDS            NeoR/KanR: aminoglycoside phosphotransferase from Tn5; aph(3')-II (or nptII); confers resistance to neomycin, kanamycin, and G418 (Geneticin®)
   5049..5201    +  CDS            ble (fragment): BLE_KLEPN - Experimental evidence at protein level: Swiss-Prot protein existence level 1. Binding protein with a strong affinity to the bleomycin family of antibiotics. Binds to CL990; an antimitotic-antibiotic compound. From Klebsiella pneumoniae.
   5260..5307    +  polyA_signal   HSV TK poly(A) signal: herpes simplex virus thymidine kinase polyadenylation signal (Cole and Stacy, 1985)
   5398..5414    -  polyA_signal   bGH poly(A) signal (fragment): bovine growth hormone polyadenylation signal
   5636..6224    +  rep_origin     ori: high-copy-number ColE1/pMB1/pBR322/pUC origin of replication
