[The description below was written by a language model from this plasmid's Addgene catalogue record and pLannotate feature annotations shown in this document.]
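Description:
Fz4-GFP is a mammalian expression plasmid built on the Clontech pEGFP-N2 backbone that encodes mouse Frizzled 4 (Fzd4), a seven-transmembrane Wnt receptor, fused at its C-terminus to EGFP. The Fzd4 coding sequence was inserted between the EcoRI and BamHI sites of the multiple cloning site, both of which remain intact, placing it upstream of the backbone-encoded EGFP. Transcription of the fusion is driven by the human cytomegalovirus immediate early enhancer and promoter and terminated by the SV40 polyadenylation signal. The sequenced plasmid is about 6.3 kb, consistent with a roughly 4.7 kb backbone carrying a 1.6 kb insert.

The plasmid is propagated in E. coli at high copy number from a pUC-type ColE1 origin, and it also carries an f1 phage origin for single-stranded DNA production. A single NeoR/KanR (aminoglycoside phosphotransferase) gene serves both hosts. A bacterial bla-type promoter drives it for kanamycin selection in bacteria, while the adjacent SV40 enhancer/early promoter, together with the HSV TK polyadenylation signal, drives it in mammalian cells for G418 selection of stable transfectants. The short annotated fragments of SV40 large T antigen, ble and the bGH poly(A) signal are most likely automated matches to residual backbone sequence rather than functional elements.

The fluorescent fusion allows Frizzled 4 localisation and trafficking to be followed in live or fixed cells. The associated publication concerns Wnt5A-stimulated endocytosis of Frizzled 4 mediated by Dishevelled 2 and beta-arrestin 2, which suggests use in visualising receptor internalisation.
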