Addgene plasmid #42197: Fz4-GFP
Depositing lab: Robert Lefkowitz & Jeremy Nathans. Depositing organization: Johns Hopkins University and School of Medicine. Publication: Dishevelled 2 recruits beta-arrestin 2 to mediate Wnt5A-stimulated endocytosis of Frizzled 4. Chen W, ten Berge D, Brown J, Ahn S, Hu LA, Miller WE, Caron MG, Barak LS, Nusse R, Lefkowitz RJ. Science. 2003 Sep 5;301(5638):1391-4. 10.1126/science.1082808 PubMed 12958364.
Backbone
  Vector backbone: pEGFP-N2
  Backbone manufacturer: Clontech
  Backbone size w/o insert (bp): 4700
  Vector type: Mammalian Expression
  Selectable markers: Neomycin (select with G418)
Growth in bacteria
  Bacterial resistance: Kanamycin, 50 μg/mL
  Growth temperature: 37°C
  Growth strain: DH5alpha
  Copy number: High Copy
Gene/Insert
  Gene/Insert name: Frizzled 4 (alt names: Fz4; frizzled homolog 4; Fzd4)
  Species: M. musculus (mouse)
  GenBank ID: NM_008055.4 NP_032081.3
  Entrez Gene: Fzd4 (a.k.a. Fz4)
  Promoter: CMV
  Tag / fusion protein: EGFP (C terminal on backbone)
  Cloning method: Restriction Enzyme; 5′ cloning site EcoRI (not destroyed); 3′ cloning site BamHI (not destroyed)
  Sequencing primers: 5′ CMV-F; 3′ EGFP-N, SV40pA-R
Terms and licenses: Academic/Nonprofit Terms; Industry Terms: Not Available to Industry
Depositor comments: Fz4-GFP was generated by fusing EGFP (Clontech) at its C-terminus. Alternate plasmid names: pEGFPN2 mFz4; pEGFP-N2-Frizzled4
How to cite: Fz4-GFP was a gift from Robert Lefkowitz & Jeremy Nathans (Addgene plasmid # 42197 ; http://n2t.net/addgene:42197 ; RRID:Addgene_42197)
