>Addgene plasmid #42197 | Fz4-GFP | addgene partial sequence | sequence record 57728 | EGFP-N 5'-CGTCGCCGTCCAGCTCGACCAG-3'
CTTGCTCACCATGGTGGCGACCGGCCGGTGGATCCCTACCACAGTCTCGTTGCCTTTTCCTGGCTTCACC
CAACCATTCCCCCTCTTCTCTCTCTTTACCTTCCCAGAATTCACCAATCGGTTAGAACACTTTTGCCACG
TGTGAAGAGTTTTGGCAGACCAAATCCACATGCCTGAAGTGATGCCCACGAGCAAAGACATAAAAATTTT
CAACATTTCAACTGCCATGTTTGAGTCATCTGCAGAATATCGAAAGAGTGCCCAGTTTGAGATTTCATAG
AAATAACAGGCAATCACACAGGTTGCAGGAACCGTGTACAGTACTGAGAAGACCCCGATCTTGACCATTA
GCCTTTCCAACTTGTCTGTCTTTGTCCCGTCTTTTTGAAGATTGGACCGAATTTTGAATAAGGCCACCAA
ACCCGCCGCAATGAACAGCGTTCCAATCACCAAATACGTAAAGAGAGGAGCCACCACAAAGCCAGTGAGG
GCATCTAGGTTTTGGTTCCCAACATAGCACAAGCCAGTCAGTTCATCGGCATCCACTAGTCTCATAATCA
AGATGACAATGGTTTTCACTGCGGGAATAGCCCAGGCTGCGATGTGGAAATAAGAACTGTGCATTTCAAT
GGCTTCATGACCCCACTTGAGTCCGGCTGCCAAAAACCAAGTGAGTGTCAGAATAACCCACCAAATGGAG
CTGGCCATTCCAAAAAAGTACATCAGCAAGAAAATTATTGCACATCCTGTGTTCTTAAGTCCTTCTTGGA
TGAGAACGGGCTCTGCCGCCTCTTCAAAAT
